>Addgene plasmid #222494 | pESC-THR (V5 and HA) | addgene full sequence | sequence record 445564 | Addgene NGS Result
TCGCGCGTTTCGGTGATGACGGTGAAAACCTCTGACACATGCAGCTCCCGGAGACGGTCACAGCTTGTCT
GTAAGCGGATGCCGGGAGCAGACAAGCCCGTCAGGGCGCGTCAGCGGGTGTTGGCGGGTGTCGGGGCTGG
CTTAACTATGCGGCATCAGAGCAGATTGTACTGAGAGTGCACCATACCAGCTTTTCAATTCAATTCCCCT
GCAGGCTTAAAATTATCGGTTCTAGCGATGTTAGAGTACAACCTCTGAACGCCGTTCCTTAGCATCTTTT
GTTATTAATCAGCTCTCTGCTTTGCATTAATTTGACCACCTGCCCTGAAACACCTTTCTTCTAGTCCACC
TGTGTAGGCTTTTTCACCTGAATTGTTCATTCTCGATACGCCCTCACGCCGGATGAAAAATTTGTGCAAG
AGTCATCATCTCGAAAAGATATGGTGATAAAAACAAGTGTACTTCTAACCTGCCTAATGGTTATAACAGT
AGCATAAAGTAGATATACGGACTACAGAAAATGGTTCGTGCCTTCAAAATTAAAGTTCCAGCTTCTTCCG
CCAATATCGGCCCTGGTTATGATGTTCTTGGTGTCGGTCTTTCTCTATTCTTGGAGTTAGATGTCACCAT
CGACTCCAGCCAAGCTCAGGAAACAAACGACGATCCCAACAACTGCAAGCTGTCTTACACTAAAGAAAGT
GAAGGCTATTCTACGGTCCCATTGCGTTCTGATGCTAACCTGATTACCAGGACTGCGTTATATGTGTTGC
GTTGCAACAATATTAGAAACTTCCCCTCCGGAACCAAAGTTCACGTCTCCAACCCAATCCCACTTGGCCG
TGGATTGGGTTCCTCTGGTGCAGCAGTTGTGGCAGGTGTTATTTTAGGTAACGAAGTGGCCCAATTGGGT
TTCTCTAAGCAACGTATGTTGGACTACTGTTTGATGATTGAACGTCATCCAGACAACATAACCGCTGCTA
TGATGGGAGGCTTTTGCGGTTCATTCCTAAGGGACTTGACCCCACAAGAGGTGGAAAGACGTGAGATTCC
ATTGGCTGAGGTGCTTCCAGAACCTTCTGGTGGTGAAGATACCGGTCTGGTTCCCCCATTACCTCCCACC
GATATCGGTAGACATGTCAAATACCAATGGAACCCCGCCATTAAATGTATTGCGATCATCCCACAGTTCG
AGTTGTCCACCGCCGACTCCAGAGGCGTTCTTCCAAAAGCCTACCCAACCCAGGACTTGGTTTTCAATCT
ACAAAGATTGGCCGTCTTGACCACAGCTTTGACCATGGACCCACCTAATGCCGACTTAATCTACCCTGCT
ATGCAAGATCGTGTCCACCAACCTTATAGAAAGACATTGATCCCAGGTCTCACGGAAATCTTATCATGTG
TCACCCCATCCACATACCCTGGCCTATTGGGTATCTGCTTGTCAGGTGCAGGCCCAACTATCTTGGCTTT
GGCCACTGAGAATTTCGAAGAAATCTCTCAAGAAATTATCAACAGGTTCGCCAAAAACGGCATCAAGTGC
TCCTGGAAACTACTGGAGCCTGCCTACGATGGTGCAAGCGTCGAACAGCAATGAAATGTCCTTTACCCCT
AGTATACTGTGTTAAATACTATTGTAGACCATATACATACTGTAATTGACCGTTAACGGTTATTATGCTG
AGTCTTCTTCCGTTACCTATGCGGTGTGAAATACCGCACAGATGCGTAAGGAGAAAATACCGCATCAGGA
AATTGTAAGCGTTAATATTTTGTTAAAATTCGCGTTAAATTTTTGTTAAATCAGCTCATTTTTTAACCAA
TAGGCCGAAATCGGCAAAATCCCTTATAAATCAAAAGAATAGACCGAGATAGGGT
[37 nt withheld, positions 1876-1912]
AAAGAACGTGGACTCCAACGTCAAAGG
[49 nt withheld, positions 1940-1988]
T
[91 nt withheld, positions 1990-2080]
G
[124 nt withheld, positions 2082-2205]
CCATTCGCCATTCAGGCTGCGCAACTGTTGGGAAGGGCGATCGGTGCGGGCCTCTTCGCTATTACGCCAG
CTGAATTGGAGCGACCTCATGCTATACCTGAGAAAGCAACCTGACCTACAGGAAAGAGTTACTCAAGAAT
AAGAATTTTCGTTTTAAAACCTAAGAGTCACTTTAAAATTTGTATACACTTATTTTTTTTATAACTTATT
TAATAATAAAAATCATAAATCATAAGAAATTCGCTTATTTAGAAGTGTCAACAACGTATCTACCAACGAT
TTGACCCTTTTCCATCTTTTCGTAAATTTCTGGCAAGGTAGACAAGCCGACAACCTTGATTGGAGACTTG
ACCAAACCTCTGGCGAAGAATTGTTAATTAAGAGCTCAGGTAGAATCCAGACCCAGCAGAGGGTTAGGGA
TAGGCTTACCAGATCTCATCGATACTAGTGCGGCCGCCCTTTAGTGAGGGTTGAATTCGAATTTTCAAAA
ATTCTTACTTTTTTTTTGGATGGACGCAAAGAAGTTTAATAATCATATTACATGGCATTACCACCATATA
CATATCCATATACATATCCATATCTAATCTTACTTATATGTTGTGGAAATGTAAAGAGCCCCATTATCTT
AGCCTAAAAAAACCTTCTCTTTGGAACTTTCAGTAATACGCTTAACTGCTCATTGCTATATTGAAGTACG
GATTAGAAGCCGCCGAGCGGGTGACAGCCCTCCGAAGGAAGACTCTCCTCCGTGCGTCCTCGTCTTCACC
GGTCGCGTTCCTGAAACGCAGATGTGCCTCGCGCCGCACTGCTCCGAACAATAAAGATTCTACAATACTA
GCTTTTATGGTTATGAAGAGGAAAAATTGGCAGTAACCTGGCCCCACAAACCTTCAAATGAACGAATCAA
ATTAACAACCATAGGATGATAATGCGATTAGTTTTTTAGCCTTATTTCTGGGGTAATTAATCAGCGAAGC
GATGATTTTTGATCTATTAACAGATATATAAATGCAAAAACTGCATAACCACTTTAACTAATACTTTCAA
CATTTTCGGTTTGTATTACTTCTTATTCAAATGTAATAAAAGTATCAACAAAAAATTGTTAATATACCTC
TATACTTTAACGTCAAGGAGAAAAAACCCCGGATCCGTAATACGACTCACTATAGGGCCCGGGCGTCGAC
ATGCTCGAGTACCCATACGATGTTCCAGATTACGCTTAAGCTTGGTACCGCGGCTAGCTAAGATCCGCTC
TAACCGAAAAGGAAGGAGTTAGACAACCTGAAGTCTAGGTCCCTATTTATTTTTTTATAGTTATGTTAGT
ATTAAGAACGTTATTTATATTTCAAATTTTTCTTTTTTTTCTGTACAGACGCGTGTACGCATGTAACATT
ATACTGAAAACCTTGCTTGAGAAGGTTTTGGGACGCTCGAAGATCCAGCTGCATTAATGAATCGGCCAAC
GCGCGGGGAGAGGCGGTTTGCGTATTGGGCGCTCTTCCGCTTCCTCGCTCACTGACTCGCTGCGCTCGGT
CGTTCGGCTGCGGCGAGCGGTATCAGCTCACTCAAAGGCGGTAATACGGTTATCCACAGAATCAGGGGAT
AACGCAGGAAAGAACATGTGAGCAAAAGGCCAGCAAAAGGCCAGGAACCGTAAAAAGGCCGCGTTGCTGG
CGTTTTTCCATAGGCTCCGCCCCCCTGACGAGCATCACAAAAATCGACGCTCAAGTCAGAGGTGGCGAAA
CCCGACAGGACTATAAAGATACCAGGCGTTTCCCCCTGGAAGCTCCCTCGTGCGCTCTCCTGTTCCGACC
CTGCCGCTTACCGGATACCTGTCCGCCTTTCTCCCTTCGGGAAGCGTGGCGCTTTCTCATAGCTCACGCT
GTAGGTATCTCAGTTCGGTGTAGGTCGTTCGCTCCAAGCTGGGCTGTGTGCACGAACCCCCCGTTCAGCC
CGACCGCTGCGCCTTATCCGGTAACTATCGTCTTGAGTCCAACCCGGTAAGACACGACTTATCGCCACTG
GCAGCAGCCACTGGTAACAGGATTAGCAGAGCGAGGTATGTAGGCGGTGCTACAGAGTTCTTGAAGTGGT
GGCCTAACTACGGCTACACTAGAAGAACAGTATTTGGTATCTGCGCTCTGCTGAAGCCAGTTACCTTCGG
AAAAAGAGTTGGTAGCTCTTGATCCGGCAAACAAACCACCGCTGGTAGCGGTGGTTTTTTTGTTTGCAAG
CAGCAGATTACGCGCAGAAAAAAAGGATCTCAAGAAGATCCTTTGATCTTTTCTACGGGGTCTGACGCTC
AGTGGAACGAAAACTCACGTTAAGGGATTTTGGTCATGAGATTATCAAAAAGGATCTTCACCTAGATCCT
TTTAAATTAAAAATGAAGTTTTAAATCAATCTAAAGTATATATGAGTAAACTTGGTCTGACAGTTACCAA
TGCTTAATCAGTGAGGCACCTATCTCAGCGATCTGTCTATTTCGTTCATCCATAGTTGCCTGACTCCCCG
TCGTGTAGATAACTACGATACGGGAGGGCTTACCATCTGGCCCCAGTGCTGCAATGATACCGCGAGACCC
ACGCTCACCGGCTCCAGATTTATCAGCAATAAACCAGCCAGCCGGAAGGGCCGAGCGCAGAAGTGGTCCT
GCAACTTTATCCGCCTCCATCCAGTCTATTAATTGTTGCCGGGAAGCTAGAGTAAGTAGTTCGCCAGTTA
ATAGTTTGCGCAACGTTGTTGCCATTGCTACAGGCATCGTGGTGTCACGCTCGTCGTTTGGTATGGCTTC
ATTCAGCTCCGGTTCCCAACGATCAAGGCGAGTTACATGATCCCCCATGTTGTGCAAAAAAGCGGTTAGC
TCCTTCGGTCCTCCGATCGTTGTCAGAAGTAAGTTGGCCGCAGTGTTATCACTCATGGTTATGGCAGCAC
TGCATAATTCTCTTACTGTCATGCCATCCGTAAGATGCTTTTCTGTGACTGGTGAGTACTCAACCAAGTC
ATTCTGAGAATAGTGTATGCGGCGACCGAGTTGCTCTTGCCCGGCGTCAATACGGGATAATACCGCGCCA
CATAGCAGAACTTTAAAAGTGCTCATCATTGGAAAACGTTCTTCGGGGCGAAAACTCTCAAGGATCTTAC
CGCTGTTGAGATCCAGTTCGATGTAACCCACTCGTGCACCCAACTGATCTTCAGCATCTTTTACTTTCAC
CAGCGTTTCTGGGTGAGCAAAAACAGGAAGGCAAAATGCCGCAAAAAAGGGAATAAGGGCGACACGGAAA
TGTTGAATACTCATACTCTTCCTTTTTCAATATTATTGAAGCATTTATCAGGGTTATTGTCTCATGAGCG
GATACATATTTGAATGTATTTAGAAAAATAAACAAATAGGGGTTCCGCGCACATTTCCCCGAAAAGTGCC
ACCTGAACGAAGCATCTGTGCTTCATTTTGTAGAACAAAAATGCAACGCGAGAGCGCTAATTTTTCAAAC
AAAGAATCTGAGCTGCATTTTTACAGAACAGAAATGCAACGCGAAAGCGCTATTTTACCAACGAAGAATC
TGTGCTTCATTTTTGTAAAACAAAAATGCAACGCGAGAGCGCTAATTTTTCAAACAAAGAATCTGAGCTG
CATTTTTACAGAACAGAAATGCAACGCGAGAGCGCTATTTTACCAACAAAGAATCTATACTTCTTTTTTG
TTCTACAAAAATGCATCCCGAGAGCGCTATTTTTCTAACAAAGCATCTTAGATTACTTTTTTTCTCCTTT
GTGCGCTCTATAATGCAGTCTCTTGATAACTTTTTGCACTGTAGGTCCGTTAAGGTTAGAAGAAGGCTAC
TTTGGTGTCTATTTTCTCTTCCATAAAAAAAGCCTGACTCCACTTCCCGCGTTTACTGATTACTAGCGAA
GCTGCGGGTGCATTTTTTCAAGATAAAGGCATCCCCGATTATATTCTATACCGATGTGGATTGCGCATAC
TTTGTGAACAGAAAGTGATAGCGTTGATGATTCTTCATTGGTCAGAAAATTATGAACGGTTTCTTCTATT
TTGTCTCTATATACTACGTATAGGAAATGTTTACATTTTCGTATTGTTTTCGATTCACTCTATGAATAGT
TCTTACTACAATTTTTTTGTCTAAAGAGTAATACTAGAGATAAACATAAAAAATGTAGAGGTCGAGTTTA
GATGCAAGTTCAAGGAGCGAAAGGTGGATGGGTAGGTTATATAGGGATATAGCACAGAGATATATAGCAA
AGAGATACTTTTGAGCAATGTTTGTGGAAGCGGTATTCGCAATATTTTAGTAGCTCGTTACAGTCCGGTG
CGTTTTTGGTTTTTTGAAAGTGCGTCTTCAGAGCGCTTTTGGTTTTCAAAAGCGCTCTGAAGTTCCTATA
CTTTCTAGAGAATAGGAACTTCGGAATAGGAACTTCAAAGCGTTTCCGAAAACGAGCGCTTCCGAAAATG
CAACGCGAGCTGCGCACATACAGCTCACTGTTCACGTCGCACCTATATCTGCGTGTTGCCTGTATATATA
TATACATGAGAAGAACGGCATAGTGCGTGTTTATGCTTAAATGCGTACTTATATGCGTCTATTTATGTAG
GATGAAAGGTAGTCTAGTACCTCCTGTGATATTATCCCATTCCATGCGGGGTATCGTATGCTTCCTTCAG
CACTACCCTTTAGCTGTTCTATATGCTGCCACTCCTCAATTGGATTAGTCTCATCCTTCAATGCTATCAT
TTCCTTTGATATTGGATCATACTAAGAAACCATTATTATCATGACATTAACCTATAAAAATAGGCGTATC
ACGAGGCCCTTTCGTC
Features (pLannotate 1.2.2; 19 found; start..end, strand, type, name):
    137..186     +  misc_feature   bom (fragment): basis of mobility region from pBR322
    216..275     -  CDS            MAS2 (fragment): MPPA_YEAST - Also known as MIF2 From Saccharomyces cerevisiae (strain ATCC 204508 / S288c) (Baker's yeast).
    521..1591    +  CDS            THR1: KHSE_YEAST - Experimental evidence at protein level: Swiss-Prot protein existence level 1. Catalyzes the ATP-dependent phosphorylation of L-homoserine to L-homoserine phosphate. From Saccharomyces cerevisiae (strain ATCC 204508 / S288c) (Baker's yeast).
   1698..1749    +  misc_feature   bom (fragment): basis of mobility region from pBR322
   1777..2205    -  rep_origin     f1 ori (sequence partly withheld): f1 bacteriophage origin of replication; arrow indicates direction of (+) strand synthesis
   2209..2278    -  CDS            lacZα (fragment): LacZα fragment of β-galactosidase; lacZ fragment
   2284..2449    -  terminator     ADH1 terminator: S. cerevisiae ADH1; transcription terminator for the S. cerevisiae alcohol dehydrogenase 1 (ADH1) gene
   2453..2575    -  CDS            ADH1 (fragment): ADH1_YEAST - Also known as ADC1. Experimental evidence at protein level: Swiss-Prot protein existence level 1. This isozyme preferentially catalyzes the conversion of primary unbranched alcohols to their corresponding aldehydes. Also shows activity toward secondary alcohols. From Saccharomyces cerevisiae (strain ATCC 204508 / S288c) (Baker's yeast).
   2595..2635    -  misc_feature   12Pktag (fragment)
   2688..3352    +  promoter       GAL1,10 promoter: GAL1 and GAL10 genes of S. cerevisiae; divergent inducible promoter, regulated by Gal4
   3363..3381    +  promoter       T7 promoter: promoter for bacteriophage T7 RNA polymerase
   3405..3433    +  CDS            3xHA (fragment): three tandem HA epitope tags
   3458..3647    +  terminator     CYC1 terminator: S. cerevisiae CYC1; transcription terminator for CYC1
   3650..3707    -  CDS            lacI (fragment): lac repressor; lacI; The lac repressor binds to the lac operator to inhibit transcription in E. coli. This inhibition can be relieved by adding lactose or isopropyl-β-D-thiogalactopyranoside (IPTG).
   3890..4478    -  rep_origin     ori: high-copy-number ColE1/pMB1/pBR322/pUC origin of replication
   4649..5509    -  CDS            AmpR: β-lactamase; bla; confers resistance to ampicillin, carbenicillin, and related antibiotics
   5510..5614    -  promoter       AmpR promoter: bla
   5641..6983    -  rep_origin     2μ ori: yeast 2μ plasmid origin of replication
   7051..35      +  CDS            rop (fragment) (across the origin): Rop protein, which maintains plasmids at low copy number; rop
