[The description below was written by a language model from this plasmid's Addgene catalogue record and pLannotate feature annotations shown in this document.]
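Description:
pESC-THR (V5 and HA) is an empty yeast expression backbone of about 7 kb, derived from the commercial pESC-URA vector, in which the auxotrophic marker is THR1. THR1 encodes homoserine kinase, so the plasmid can presumably be selected by complementing threonine auxotrophy in a suitable thr1 Saccharomyces cerevisiae host. It is an E. coli–yeast shuttle plasmid. A high-copy ColE1/pUC-type origin and the β-lactamase gene (AmpR, with its own promoter) support propagation and ampicillin selection in bacteria. The 2μ origin provides episomal, multicopy maintenance in yeast. An f1 origin is also present, along with short annotated remnants (bom, rop, lacZα, lacI, MAS2) that appear to be carry-over from backbone or from genomic sequence flanking the marker, rather than functional parts.

The expression unit is built around the divergent GAL1,10 promoter, which is regulated by Gal4 and drives galactose-inducible transcription in both directions, so two open reading frames can be co-expressed from one plasmid. On one side, the promoter is followed by a T7 promoter, an HA epitope sequence and the CYC1 terminator. On the other side, it reads toward a tag region and the ADH1 terminator. The annotation labels this tag as a fragment of a Pk-type tag, which corresponds to the V5 epitope listed in the catalogue. Both tags are recorded as C-terminal, so cloned genes would be fused in frame upstream of them for detection or immunoprecipitation. No insert is present.

According to the associated publication title, the vector belongs to a plasmid system that allows up to ten different plasmids to be introduced into a single yeast cell, and THR1 serves as one of the distinct selection markers.
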