Addgene plasmid #222494: pESC-THR (V5 and HA)
Purpose: (Empty Backbone) Co-expression of two genes in yeast with V5 and HA tags and THR1 selection
Depositing lab: Tetsuo Matsuzaki & Kiyofumi Yamada. Depositing organization: Nagoya University School of Medicine. Publication: A novel plasmid-based experimental system in Saccharomyces cerevisiae that enables the introduction of 10 different plasmids into cells. Dong G, Nakai T, Matsuzaki T. FEBS Open Bio. 2024 Oct 10. doi: 10.1002/2211-5463.13893. PubMed 39387713.
Backbone
  Vector backbone: pESC-URA
  Backbone manufacturer: Agilent Technologies
  Backbone size (bp): 7045
  Vector type: Yeast Expression
  Selectable markers: THR1
  Tag / fusion protein: V5 (C terminal on backbone); HA (C terminal on backbone)
Growth in bacteria
  Bacterial resistance: Ampicillin, 100 μg/mL
  Growth temperature: 37°C
  Growth strain: DH5alpha
  Copy number: High Copy
Gene/Insert
  Gene/Insert name: None
  Tag / fusion protein: V5 (C terminal on backbone); HA (C terminal on backbone)
Terms and licenses: Academic/Nonprofit Terms; Industry Terms: Not Available to Industry
Depositor comments: Please visit https://doi.org/10.1101/2023.05.01.538886 for bioRxiv preprint.
How to cite: pESC-THR (V5 and HA) was a gift from Tetsuo Matsuzaki & Kiyofumi Yamada (Addgene plasmid # 222494 ; http://n2t.net/addgene:222494 ; RRID:Addgene_222494)
