>Addgene plasmid #222494 | pESC-THR (V5 and HA) | depositor partial sequence | sequence record 435785 | THR1
ATGGTTCGTGCCTTCAAAATTAAAGTTCCAGCTTCTTCCGCCAATATCGGCCCTGGTTATGATGTTCTTG
GTGTCGGTCTTTCTCTATTCTTGGAGTTAGATGTCACCATCGACTCCAGCCAAGCTCAGGAAACAAACGA
CGATCCCAACAACTGCAAGCTGTCTTACACTAAAGAAAGTGAAGGCTATTCTACGGTCCCATTGCGTTCT
GATGCTAACCTGATTACCAGGACTGCGTTATATGTGTTGCGTTGCAACAATATTAGAAACTTCCCCTCCG
GAACCAAAGTTCACGTCTCCAACCCAATCCCACTTGGCCGTGGATTGGGTTCCTCTGGTGCAGCAGTTGT
GGCAGGTGTTATTTTAGGTAACGAAGTGGCCCAATTGGGTTTCTCTAAGCAACGTATGTTGGACTACTGT
TTGATGATTGAACGTCATCCAGACAACATAACCGCTGCTATGATGGGAGGCTTTTGCGGTTCATTCCTAA
GGGACTTGACCCCACAAGAGGTGGAAAGACGTGAGATTCCATTGGCTGAGGTGCTTCCAGAACCTTCTGG
TGGTGAAGATACCGGTCTGGTTCCCCCATTACCTCCCACCGATATCGGTAGACATGTCAAATACCAATGG
AACCCCGCCATTAAATGTATTGCGATCATCCCACAGTTCGAGTTGTCCACCGCCGACTCCAGAGGCGTTC
TTCCAAAAGCCTACCCAACCCAGGACTTGGTTTTCAATCTACAAAGATTGGCCGTCTTGACCACAGCTTT
GACCATGGACCCACCTAATGCCGACTTAATCTACCCTGCTATGCAAGATCGTGTCCACCAACCTTATAGA
AAGACATTGATCCCAGGTCTCACGGAAATCTTATCATGTGTCACCCCATCCACATACCCTGGCCTATTGG
GTATCTGCTTGTCAGGTGCAGGCCCAACTATCTTGGCTTTGGCCACTGAGAATTTCGAAGAAATCTCTCA
AGAAATTATCAACAGGTTCGCCAAAAACGGCATCAAGTGCTCCTGGAAACTACTGGAGCCTGCCTACGAT
GGTGCAAGCGTCGAACAGCAATGA
